>Addgene plasmid #206111 | cacna2d1 R241A HA pMT2 | addgene full sequence | sequence record 415894 | Addgene NGS Result
GGGGGGGACAGCTCAGGGCTGCGATTTCGCGCCAAACTTGACGGCAATCCTAGCGTGAAGGCTGGTAGGA
TTTTATCCCCGCTGCCATCATGGTTCGACCATTGAACTGCATCGTCGCCGTGTCCCAAAATATGGGGATT
GGCAAGAACGGAGACCTACCCTGGCCTCCGCTCAGGAACGAGTTCAAGTACTTCCAAAGAATGACCACAA
CCTCTTCAGTGGAAGGTAAACAGAATCTGGTGATTATGGGTAGGAAAACCTGGTTCTCCATTCCTGAGAA
GAATCGACCTTTAAAGGACAGAATTAATATAGTTCTCAGTAGAGAACTCAAAGAACCACCACGAGGAGCT
CATTTTCTTGCCAAAAGTTTGGATGATGCCTTAAGACTTATTGAACAACCGGAATTGGCAAGTAAAGTAG
ACATGGTTTGGATAGTCGGAGGCAGTTCTGTTTACCAGGAAGCCATGAATCAACCAGGCCACCTCAGACT
CTTTGTGACAAGGATCATGCAGGAATTTGAAAGTGACACGTTTTTCCCAGAAATTGATTTGGGGAAATAT
AAACTTCTCCCAGAATACCCAGGCGTCCTCTCTGAGGTCCAGGAGGAAAAAGGCATCAAGTATAAGTTTG
AAGTCTACGAGAAGAAAGACTAACAGGAAGATGCTTTCAAGTTCTCTGCTCCCCTCCTAAAGCTATGCAT
TTTTATAAGACCATGGGACTTTTGCTGGCTTTAGATCATAATCAGCCATACCACATTTGTAGAGGTTTTA
CTTGCTTTAAAAAACCTCCCACACCTCCCCCTGAACCTGAAACATAAAATGAATGCAATTGTTGTTGTTA
ACTTGTTTATTGCAGCTTATAATGGTTACAAATAAAGCAATAGCATCACAAATTTCACAAATAAAGCATT
TTTTTCACTGCATTCTAGTTGTGGTTTGTCCAAACTCATCAATGTATCTTATCATGTCTGGATCCCCGGC
CAACGGTCTGGTGACCCGGCTGCGAGAGCTCGGTGTACCTGAGACGCGAGTAAGCCCTTGAGTCAAAGAC
GTAGTCGTTGCAAGTCCGCACCAGGTACTGATATCCCACCAAAAAGTGCGGCGGCGGCTGGCGGTAGAGG
GGCCAGCGTAGGGTGGCCGGGGCTCCGGGGGCGAGGTCTTCCAACATAAGGCGATGATATCCGTAGATGT
ACCTGGACATCCAGGTGATGCCGGCGGCGGTGGTGGAGGCGCGCGGAAAGTCGCGGACGCGGTTCCAGAT
GTTGCGCAGCGGCAAAAAGTGCTCCATGGTCGGGACGCTCTGGCCGGTGAGGCGTGCGCAGTCGTTGACG
CTCTAGACCGTGCAAAAGGAGAGCCTGTAAGCGGGCACTCTTCCGTGGTCTGGTGGATAAATTCGCAAGG
GTATCATGGCGGACGACCGGGGTTCGAACCCCGGATCCGGCCGTCCGCCGTGATCCATGCGGTTACCGCC
CGCGTGTCGAACCCAGGTGTGCGACGTCAGACAACGGGGGAGCGCTCCTTTTGGCTTCCTTCCAGGCGCG
GCGGCTGCTGCGCTAGCTTTTTTGGCGAGCTCGAATTAATTCTGCATTAATGAATCGGCCAACGCGCGGG
GAGAGGCGGTTTGCGTATTGGGCGCTCTTCCGCTTCCTCGCTCACTGACTCGCTGCGCTCGGTCGTTCGG
CTGCGGCGAGCGGTATCAGCTCACTCAAAGGCGGTAATACGGTTATCCACAGAATCAGGGGATAACGCAG
GAAAGAACATGTGAGCAAAAGGCCAGCAAAAGGCCAGGAACCGTAAAAAGGCCGCGTTGCTGGCGTTTTT
CCATAGGCTCCGCCCCCCTGACGAGCATCACAAAAATCGACGCTCAAGTCAGAGGTGGCGAAACCCGACA
GGACTATAAAGATACCAGGCGTTTCCCCCTGGAAGCTCCCTCGTGCGCTCTCCTGTTCCGACCCTGCCGC
TTACCGGATACCTGTCCGCCTTTCTCCCTTCGGGAAGCGTGGCGCTTTCTCATAGCTCACGCTGTAGGTA
TCTCAGTTCGGTGTAGGTCGTTCGCTCCAAGCTGGGCTGTGTGCACGAACCCCCCGTTCAGCCCGACCGC
TGCGCCTTATCCGGTAACTATCGTCTTGAGTCCAACCCGGTAAGACACGACTTATCGCCACTGGCAGCAG
CCACTGGTAACAGGATTAGCAGAGCGAGGTATGTAGGCGGTGCTACAGAGTTCTTGAAGTGGTGGCCTAA
CTACGGCTACACTAGAAGAACAGTATTTGGTATCTGCGCTCTGCTGAAGCCAGTTACCTTCGGAAAAAGA
GTTGGTAGCTCTTGATCCGGCAAACAAACCACCGCTGGTAGCGGTGGTTTTTTTGTTTGCAAGCAGCAGA
TTACGCGCAGAAAAAAAGGATCTCAAGAAGATCCTTTGATCTTTTCTACGGGGTCTGACGCTCAGTGGAA
CGAAAACTCACGTTAAGGGATTTTGGTCATGAGATTATCAAAAAGGATCTTCACCTAGATCCTTTTAAAT
TAAAAATGAAGTTTTAAATCAATCTAAAGTATATATGAGTAAACTTGGTCTGACAGTTACCAATGCTTAA
TCAGTGAGGCACCTATCTCAGCGATCTGTCTATTTCGTTCATCCATAGTTGCCTGACTCCCCGTCGTGTA
GATAACTACGATACGGGAGGGCTTACCATCTGGCCCCAGTGCTGCAATGATACCGCGAGACCCACGCTCA
CCGGCTCCAGATTTATCAGCAATAAACCAGCCAGCCGGAAGGGCCGAGCGCAGAAGTGGTCCTGCAACTT
TATCCGCCTCCATCCAGTCTATTAATTGTTGCCGGGAAGCTAGAGTAAGTAGTTCGCCAGTTAATAGTTT
GCGCAACGTTGTTGCCATTGCTACAGGCATCGTGGTGTCACGCTCGTCGTTTGGTATGGCTTCATTCAGC
TCCGGTTCCCAACGATCAAGGCGAGTTACATGATCCCCCATGTTGTGCAAAAAAGCGGTTAGCTCCTTCG
GTCCTCCGATCGTTGTCAGAAGTAAGTTGGCCGCAGTGTTATCACTCATGGTTATGGCAGCACTGCATAA
TTCTCTTACTGTCATGCCATCCGTAAGATGCTTTTCTGTGACTGGTGAGTACTCAACCAAGTCATTCTGA
GAATAGTGTATGCGGCGACCGAGTTGCTCTTGCCCGGCGTCAATACGGGATAATACCGCGCCACATAGCA
GAACTTTAAAAGTGCTCATCATTGGAAAACGTTCTTCGGGGCGAAAACTCTCAAGGATCTTACCGCTGTT
GAGATCCAGTTCGATGTAACCCACTCGTGCACCCAACTGATCTTCAGCATCTTTTACTTTCACCAGCGTT
TCTGGGTGAGCAAAAACAGGAAGGCAAAATGCCGCAAAAAAGGGAATAAGGGCGACACGGAAATGTTGAA
TACTCATACTCTTCCTTTTTCAATATTATTGAAGCATTTATCAGGGTTATTGTCTCATGAGCGGATACAT
ATTTGAATGTATTTAGAAAAATAAACAAATAGGGGTTCCGCGCACATTTCCCCGAAAAGTGCCACCTGAC
GTCTAAGAAACCATTATTATCATGACATTAACCTATAAAAATAGGCGTATCACGAGGCCCTTTCGTCTCG
CGCGTTTCGGTGATGACGGTGAAAACCTCTGACACATGCAGCTCCCGGAGACGGTCACAGCTTGTCTGTA
AGCGGATGCCGGGAGCAGACAAGCCCGTCAGGGCGCGTCAGCGGGTGTTGGCGGGTGTCGGGGCTGGCTT
AACTATGCGGCATCAGAGCAGATTGTACTGAGAGTGCACCATATGCGGTGTGAAATACCGCACAGATGCG
TAAGGAGAAAATACCGCATCAGGCGCCATTCGCCATTCAGGCTGCGCAACTGTTGGGAAGGGCGATCGGT
GCGGGCCTCTTCGCTATTACGCCAGCTGGCGAAAGGGGGATGTGCTGCAAGGCGATTAAGTTGGGTAACG
CCAGGGTTTTCCCAGTCACGACGTTGTAAAACGACGGCCAGTGCCAAGCTTTTTGCAAAAGCCTAGGCCT
CCAAAAAAGCCTCCTCACTACTTCTGGAATAGCTCAGAGGCCGAGGCGGCCTCGGCCTCTGCATAAATAA
AAAAAATTAGTCAGCCATGGGGCGGAGAATGGGCGGAACTGGGCGGAGTTAGGGGCGGGATGGGCGGAGT
TAGGGGCGGGACTATGGTTGCTGACTAATTGAGATGCATGCTTTGCATACTTCTGCCTGCTGGGGAGCCT
GGGGACTTTCCACACCTGGTTGCTGACTAATTGAGATGCATGCTTTGCATACTTCTGCCTGCTGGGGAGC
CTGGGGACTTTCCACACCCTAACTGACACACATTCCACAGGATCCGGTCGCGCGAATTTCGAGCGGTGTT
CCGCGGTCCTCCTCGTATAGAAACTCGGACCACTCTGAGACGAAGGCTCGCGTCCAGGCCAGCACGAAGG
AGGCTAAGTGGGAGGGGTAGCGGTCGTTGTCCACTAGGGGGTCCACTCGCTCCAGGGTGTGAAGACACAT
GTCGCCCTCTTCGGCATCAAGGAAGGTGATTGGTTTATAGGTGTAGGCCACGTGACCGGGTGTTCCTGAA
GGGGGGCTATAAAAGGGGGTGGGGGCGCGTTCGTCCTCACTCTCTTCCGCATCGCTGTCTGCGAGGGCCA
GCTGTTGGGCTCGCGGTTGAGGACAAACTCTTCGCGGTCTTTCCAGTACTCTTGGATCGGAAACCCGTCG
GCCTCCGAACGGTACTCCGCCACCGAGGGACCTGAGCGAGTCCGCATCGACCGGATCGGAAAACCTCTCG
ACTGTTGGGGTGAGTACTCCCTCTCAAAAGCGGGCATGACTTCTGCGCTAAGATTGTCAGTTTCCAAAAA
CGAGGAGGATTTGATATTCACCTGGCCCGCGGTGATGCCTTTGAGGGTGGCCGCGTCCATCTGGTCAGAA
AAGACAATCTTTTTGTTGTCAAGCTTGAGGTGTGGCAGGCTTGAGATCTGGCCATACACTTGAGTGACAA
TGACATCCACTTTGCCTTTCTCTCCACAGGTGTCCACTCCCAGGTCCAACTGCAGGCGAGCCTGAATTCC
TCGAGGGTACCGAGCTCGGATCCACTAGTAACGGCCGCCAGTGTGCTGGAATTCTGCAGATCGCGAAGAT
GGCTGCTGGCTGCCTGCTGGCCTTGACTCTGACACTTTTCCAATCTTGGCTGATCGGCCCCTCGAGCGAG
GAGCCCTTCCCTTCGCCCGTCACTATCAAGTCATGGGTGGATAAAATGCAGGAAGACCTTGTCACACTGG
CAAAGACAGCAAGTGGAGTGACTCAGCTTGCTGACATTTATGAAAAATACCAAGATTTGTATACTGTGGA
GCCAAATAATGCACGCCAACTGGTTGAAATTGCAGCTAGAGACATTGAGAAACTTCTGAGCAACAGATCT
AAAGCCCTGGTGCGCCTGGCTATGGAAGCAGAGAAAGTCCAAGCCGCCCACCAATGGAGGGAAGATTTTG
CAAGCAACGAAGTTGTCTACTACAACGCTAAAGACGATCTTGATCCTGAAAGAAATGAGAGTGAGTCAGG
CAGCCAACGGATTAAACCTGTTTTCATCGAAGACGCTAATTTTGGACGCCAGATATCCTATCAACATGCA
GCGGTCCATATTCCCACGGACATCTATGAGGGCTCAACCATAGTGTTAAACGAACTCAACTGGACAAGTG
CCTTAGATGAAGTTTTCAAAAGAAATCGAGATGAAGACCCTACATTGCTGTGGCAAGTGTTTGGCAGCGC
CACCGGCCTGGCCCGATATTATCCAGCTTCTCCGTGGGTGGATAACAGCAGAACTCCAAACAAGATCGAT
CTCTACGATGTACGCAGAGCACCATGGTACATCCAGGGAGCTGCATCCCCCAAAGACATGCTCATTCTGG
TGGACGTGAGTGGAAGTGTGAGCGGATTGACTCTGAAACTCATCCGGACATCTGTCTCTGAGATGTTAGA
AACCCTTTCCGATGATGATTTCGTGAATGTAGCTTCATTTAACAGCAATGCTCAGGATGTGAGTTGTTTC
CAGCACCTGGTTCAAGCGAATGTAAGGAACAAGAAGGTGCTGAAGGATGCGGTGAATAACATCACAGCAA
AGGGGATAACAGATTACAAGAAAGGCTTTAGCTTCGCGTTTGAACAGCTACTTAATTATAATGTTTCCAG
AGCCAATTGTAATAAGATCATCATGTTATTCACGGATGGAGGAGAAGAGAGAGCCCAGGAGATATTTGCC
AAGTACAATAAAGACAAAAAAGTCCGCGTGTTTACATTTTCTGTTGGTCAACATAATTATGACAGAGGAC
CTATTCAGTGGATGGCTTGTGAAAACAAAGGTTATTATTATGAGATTCCCTCTATTGGTGCAATAAGAAT
CAATACTCAGGAATATCTAGATGTTCTGGGAAGACCAATGGTTTTAGCCGGGGACAAAGCAAAGCAAGTC
CAGTGGACAAATGTGTATTTGGATGCTCTGGAGCTGGGACTTGTCATTACTGGAACTCTACCGGTCTTCA
ACGTCACTGGCCAGTCTGAAAATAAGACTAACTTGAAGAACCAGTTGATTCTTGGTGTGATGGGCGTTGA
TGTGTCTCTGGAAGATATTAAGAGATTGACACCACGTTTTACACTGTGCCCCAACGGTTACTATTTTGCA
ATCGATCCTAATGGTTATGTCTTACTGCATCCAAATCTTCAGCCAAAGAACCCCAAATCTCAGGAGCCGG
TCACACTGGATTTTCTCGATGCTGAGTTAGAGAATTACCCTTACGACGTCCCTGACTACGCCGATATTAA
AGTGGAGATTCGAAATAAAATGATAGACGGAGAAAGTGGAGAAAAAACATTCAGAACTCTGGTCAAATCT
CAAGATGAGAGATATATTGACAAAGGAAATCGAACATACACATGGACACCTGTCAATGGCACAGATTACA
GTTTGGCCTTGGTATTGCCAACCTACAGTTTTTACTATATAAAAGCCAAAATAGAAGAGACAATAACTCA
GGCCAGATCAAAAAAGGGGAAAATGAAGGATTCAGAAACCCTGAAGCCAGACAATTTTGAAGAATCTGGC
TACACTTTCATAGCACCAAGGGAATACTGCAATGACCTGAAACCTTCAGATAATAACACTGAATTTCTTT
TAAATTTCAATGAATTTATTGATAGGAAAACTCCAAACAACCCTTCCTGTAATACAGATTTGATTAATAG
AATCTTGCTGGATGCGGGTTTTACAAATGAACTTGTCCAAAATTATTGGAGTAAACAGAAAAATATCAAA
GGAGTGAAGGCACGCTTTGTGGTGACTGATGGCGGAATTACAAGAGTTTACCCCAAAGAGGCTGGAGAAA
ACTGGCAAGAGAACCCAGAGACGTATGAGGACAGCTTCTACAAACGGAGCCTAGATAACGATAACTACGT
TTTCACTGCGCCCTACTTCAACAAAAGTGGACCTGGTGCCTATGAATCTGGAATTATGGTAAGCAAAGCT
GTAGAACTGTACATCCAAGGAAAACTTCTTAAGCCTGCAGTTGTGGGAATTAAAATTGACGTAAACTCCT
GGATAGAAAATTTTACCAAAACTTCAATCAGGGATCCGTGTGCTGGTCCAGTTTGTGACTGCAAAAGAAA
CAGTGATGTAATGGACTGTGTCATTCTAGATGATGGTGGATTTCTTCTGATGGCCAATCATGATGATTAC
ACTAATCAGATTGGACGTTTTTTTGGAGAGATTGACCCGAGCATGATGAGACACCTGGTTAATATATCAC
TTTATGCATTCAATAAATCATATGACTATCAGTCTGTGTGTGATCCAGGGGCAGCACCAAAGCAAGGAGC
AGGACATCGCTCAGCCTATGTGCCATCAATTACAGACATACTCCAGATTGGCTGGTGGGCCACTGCTGCC
GCCTGGTCTATTCTCCAGCAGCTACTCTTGAGTTTGACATTTCCACGGCTCCTTGAGGCAGTTGAAATGG
AAGAGGATGACTTCACAGCTTCCCTGTCTAAGCAGAGCTGCATCACAGAACAAACTCAGTACTTCTTCAA
GAACGATACTAAATCATTCAGTGGTTTACTGGACTGTGGAAACTGTTCCAGGATCTTTCATGTTGAGAAG
CTTATGAACACCAACCTAGTGTTCATAATGGTGGAGAGCAAGGGAACATGTCCGTGTGACACGCGGCTGC
TCATGCAAGCAGAACAGACTTCTGATGGTCCAGATCCTTGCGACATGGTTAAGCAGCCCAGATACCGAAA
AGGACCTGATGTCTGCTTTGATAACAATGTGCTGGAGGATTATACCGACTGTGGTGGTGTTTCTGGATTA
AACCCTTCCTTATGGTCTATCTTTGGACTCCAATTTATACTCCTTTGGCTGGTATCTGGCAGCAGACACT
ATCTATGGTGACCCTCTAAACCCATGATCTGCAACTTAATTCCATGCCCTGCCAAAACATGAGCCCTCAG
TTACATTAAAATAGAGCCCGTTGAAGAAGCTCCACAGAACCTTAGCTGGGCCTCTACCCTGATGTAACTG
TGAGGCTTAGATTCCTGACCATCGCTGGCTGCATGTCAGGGTGTTGGAAACTGAAACTCGTGTGAACATG
CTGCATCATCTGTGTCCAACATCAAAGCAAAGCTCTACTCATTCTCTGTGGGAGGTTTGGGAGTTCGCTG
TTGCACTGTTGGAGATTACGTGGAAAAGGCTCCCCCACGCAGGCCTTATGAAAAGAAGCAGTCTTGACTT
TGACCTAGCATTTCAACCTGCTGCAGTTTTACCAAGCCGAATTCCTGCAGCCCGGGGGATCCACTAGATC
CATCACACTGGCGGCCGCGTCGACGAATTCCGGGGGGGG
Features (pLannotate 1.2.2; 17 found; start..end, strand, type, name):
     90..653     +  CDS            DHFR: mouse dihydrofolate reductase; Mus musculus Dhfr
    734..817     +  CDS            large T antigen (fragment): large T antigen from SV40 (simian virus 40)
    840..974     +  polyA_signal   SV40 poly(A) signal: SV40 polyadenylation signal
    982..1332    -  CDS            PTP (fragment): TERM_ADE02 - Experimental evidence at protein level: Swiss-Prot protein existence level 1. Protein covalently bound to the viral DNA that acts as a primer for viral genomic replication by DNA strand displacement. Assembles on the viral origin of replication in an initiation complex with viral polymerase, DBP, host NFIA and host POU2F1/OCT1. During initiation, the polymerase covalently couples the first dCTP with Ser- 580 of pTP. The terminal protein stimulates the template activity over 20 fold compared to protein-free templates. Neo-synthesized viral genomes are linked to two preterminal prot
   1363..1519    +  ncRNA          VA: Accession: RF00102 - VA RNA
   1582..1635    -  CDS            lacI (fragment): lac repressor; lacI; The lac repressor binds to the lac operator to inhibit transcription in E. coli. This inhibition can be relieved by adding lactose or isopropyl-β-D-thiogalactopyranoside (IPTG).
   1818..2406    -  rep_origin     ori: high-copy-number ColE1/pMB1/pBR322/pUC origin of replication
   2577..3437    -  CDS            AmpR: β-lactamase; bla; confers resistance to ampicillin, carbenicillin, and related antibiotics
   3438..3542    -  promoter       AmpR promoter: bla
   3637..3672    +  CDS            rop (fragment): Rop protein, which maintains plasmids at low copy number; rop
   3774..3873    +  misc_feature   bom (fragment): basis of mobility region from pBR322
   3879..4033    -  CDS            lacZα (fragment): LacZα fragment of β-galactosidase; lacZ fragment
   4042..4371    -  promoter       SV40 promoter: SV40 enhancer and early promoter
   4392..4823    -  CDS            POL (fragment): DPOL_ADE05 - Experimental evidence at protein level: Swiss-Prot protein existence level 1. Eukaryotic-type DNA polymerase involved in viral genomic replication. DNA synthesis is protein primed, and acts in a strand displacement replication. Assembles in complex with viral pTP, DBP, host NFIA and host POU2F1/OCT1 on viral origin of replication. The polymerase covalently transfers dCMP onto pTP, thereby initiating complementary strand synthesis. From Human adenovirus C serotype 5 (HAdV-5) (Human adenovirus 5).
   4840..5069    +  intron         chimeric intron: chimera between introns from adenovirus and immunoglobulin heavy chain genes
   5179..8478    +  CDS            Cacna2d1: CA2D1_RAT - Also known as Cacnl2a, Cchl2a. Experimental evidence at protein level: Swiss-Prot protein existence level 1. The alpha-2/delta subunit of voltage-dependent calcium channels regulates calcium current density and activation/inactivation kinetics of the calcium channel. Plays an important role in excitation- contraction coupling (By similarity). From Rattus norvegicus (Rat).
   8858..8887    -  misc_feature   MCS (fragment): pBluescript multiple cloning site
