[The description below was written by a language model from this plasmid's Addgene catalogue record and pLannotate feature annotations shown in this document.]
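Description:
cacna2d1 R241A HA pMT2 is a mammalian expression plasmid built on the pMT2 backbone that carries the rat Cacna2d1 cDNA, encoding the alpha2delta-1 auxiliary subunit of voltage-gated calcium channels. It is propagated in E. coli through a high-copy ColE1/pUC-type origin with ampicillin selection (AmpR under its bla promoter). Small remnants of pBR322 and cloning-vector sequence (rop, bom, lacZα, lacI and MCS fragments) are also detected in the backbone.

The roughly 3.3 kb alpha2delta-1 coding sequence sits in the characteristic pMT2 transcription unit. The promoter is recorded as adenovirus major late promoter with tripartite leader plus SV40 elements. In the feature table this corresponds to the SV40 enhancer/early promoter region, an adenoviral segment that the annotation software scores as a polymerase fragment on the opposite strand, and a chimeric adenovirus/immunoglobulin intron just upstream of the insert. Downstream of the insert lie a mouse DHFR coding sequence, a short SV40 large T fragment and the SV40 polyadenylation signal, followed by an adenoviral VA RNA gene, which in this vector family is included to support translation of the plasmid-derived mRNA.

The encoded protein carries a single HA epitope inserted after residue 549, though the automated annotation does not mark the tag separately. It also carries an arginine-to-alanine substitution intended to disrupt gabapentin binding. The record is inconsistent here: the name and mutation field give R241A, while the purpose statement gives R421A. The associated work concerns the interaction of alpha2delta-1 with exofacially tagged N-type calcium channels, so the plasmid is suited to expressing a tagged, gabapentin-insensitive subunit in transfected mammalian cells.
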