Addgene plasmid #206111: cacna2d1 R241A HA pMT2
Purpose: expression of rat alpha2delta-1 calcium channel auxillary subunit with a single HA tag inserted after aa549 and with an R421A mutation that disrupts Gabapentin binding
Depositing lab: Annette Dolphin. Depositing organization: University College London. Publication: Functional exofacially tagged N-type calcium channels elucidate the interaction with auxiliary alpha2delta-1 subunits. Cassidy JS, Ferron L, Kadurin I, Pratt WS, Dolphin AC. Proc Natl Acad Sci U S A. 2014 Jun 17;111(24):8979-84. doi: 10.1073/pnas.1403731111. Epub 2014 Jun 2. PubMed 24889613.
Backbone
  Vector backbone: pMT2
  Backbone manufacturer: Genetics Institute Inc
  Backbone size w/o insert (bp): 5163
  Vector type: Mammalian Expression
Growth in bacteria
  Bacterial resistance: Ampicillin, 100 μg/mL
  Growth temperature: 37°C
  Growth strain: DH5alpha
  Copy number: High Copy
Gene/Insert
  Gene/Insert name: cacna2d1 (alt name: alpha2delta-1)
  Species: R. norvegicus (rat)
  Insert size (bp): 3970
  Mutation: R241A
  Entrez Gene: Cacna2d1 (a.k.a. CCHLA2, Cacna2, DHSCCA)
  Promoter: Ad MLP/TPL/SV40
  Cloning method: Restriction Enzyme; 5′ cloning site unknown (unknown if destroyed)
  Sequencing primers: 5′ AGCTTGAGGTGTGGCAGGCTT; 3′ GGTCGAACCATGATGGCAGC
Resource information
  A portion of this plasmid was derived from a plasmid made by: Kevin Campbell
Terms and licenses: Academic/Nonprofit Terms; Industry Terms: Not Available to Industry
How to cite: cacna2d1 R241A HA pMT2 was a gift from Annette Dolphin (Addgene plasmid # 206111 ; http://n2t.net/addgene:206111 ; RRID:Addgene_206111)
